Addgene plasmid #210972: pHTN-HaloTag_DCAF1:1-1507
Purpose: Mammalian expression of full-length human DCAF1. N-terminal HaloTag.
Depositing lab: Cheryl Arrowsmith. Depositing organization: University of Toronto. Publication: A Target Class Ligandability Evaluation of WD40 Repeat-Containing Proteins. Ackloo S, Li F, Szewczyk M, Seitova A, Loppnau P, Zeng H, Xu J, Ahmad S, Arnautova YA, Baghaie AJ, Beldar S, Bolotokova A, Centrella PA, Chau I, Clark MA, Cuozzo JW, Dehghani-Tafti S, Disch JS, Dong A, Dumas A, Feng JA, Ghiabi P, Gibson E, Gilmer J, Goldman B, Green SR, Guie MA, Guilinger JP, Harms N, Herasymenko O, Houliston S, Hutchinson A, Kearnes S, Keefe AD, Kimani SW, Kramer T, Kutera M, Kwak HA, Lento C, Li Y, Liu J, Loup J, Machado RAC, Mulhern CJ, Perveen S, Righetto GL, Riley P, Shrestha S, Sigel EA, Silva M, Sintchak MD, Slakman BL, Taylor RD, Thompson J, Torng W, Underkoffler C, von Rechenberg M, Walsh RT, Watson I, Wilson DJ, Wolf E, Yadav M, Yazdi AK, Zhang J, Zhang Y, Santhakumar V, Edwards AM, Barsyte-Lovejoy D, Schapira M, Brown PJ, Halabelian L, Arrowsmith CH. J Med Chem. 2025 Jan 23;68(2):1092-1112. doi: 10.1021/acs.jmedchem.4c02010. Epub 2024 Nov 4. PubMed 39495097.
Backbone
  Vector backbone: pHTN-HaloTag
  Backbone manufacturer: Promega
  Vector type: Mammalian Expression
  Selectable markers: Neomycin (select with G418)
Growth in bacteria
  Bacterial resistance: Ampicillin, 100 μg/mL
  Growth temperature: 37°C
  Growth strain: DH5alpha
  Copy number: High Copy
Gene/Insert
  Gene/Insert name: DCAF1:M1-E1507
  Species: H. sapiens (human)
  Insert size (bp): 4521
  Mutation: wild type
  Entrez Gene: DCAF1 (a.k.a. RIP, VPRBP)
  Promoter: CMV
  Tag / fusion protein: HaloTag (N terminal on insert)
  Cloning method: Ligation Independent Cloning
  Sequencing primers: 5′ ACCTGATCGGCAGCGAGATC; 3′ CTTATCATGTCTGCTCGAAG
Resource information
  A portion of this plasmid was derived from a plasmid made by: Mammalian Gene Collection (BC110371)
Terms and licenses: Academic/Nonprofit Terms; Industry Terms: Not Available to Industry
Depositor comments: 5' Cloning Site: EcoR1 (not destroyed), 3' Cloning Site: Xba1 (not destroyed). N terminal tag: maeigtgfpfdphyvevlgermhyvdvgprdgtpvlflhgnptssyvwrniiphvapthrciapdligmgksdkpdlgyffddhvrfmdafiealgleevvlvihdwgsalgfhwakrnpervkgiafmefirpiptwdewpefaretfqafrttdvgrkliidqnvfiegtlpmgvvrpltevemdhyrepflnpvdreplwrfpnelpiagepanivalveeymdwlhqspvpkllfwgtpgvlippaeaarlakslpnckavdigpglnllqednpdligseiarwlstleisgepttedlyfqsdnaiasef
How to cite: pHTN-HaloTag_DCAF1:1-1507 was a gift from Cheryl Arrowsmith (Addgene plasmid # 210972 ; http://n2t.net/addgene:210972 ; RRID:Addgene_210972)
