[The description below was written by a language model from this plasmid's Addgene catalogue record and pLannotate feature annotations shown in this document.]
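Description:
pHTN-HaloTag_DCAF1:1-1507 is a mammalian expression plasmid of about 10.7 kb, built on the Promega pHTN-HaloTag backbone, that produces full-length wild-type human DCAF1 (also known as VPRBP; residues M1 to E1507, a 4,521 bp insert) carrying an N-terminal HaloTag. In bacteria it is maintained through a high-copy ColE1/pUC-type origin with ampicillin selection from the β-lactamase gene. A ColE1-derived cer site helps keep the plasmid monomeric. For mammalian cells, a separate cassette with the SV40 enhancer/early promoter, the neo gene and a synthetic poly(A) signal allows G418 selection of stable transfectants.

The expression unit is driven by the CMV immediate-early enhancer and promoter, followed by a chimeric β-globin/immunoglobulin intron that generally improves transcript processing and expression. A T7 promoter just upstream of the coding region offers the option of in vitro transcription. The open reading frame encodes HaloTag, a modified bacterial dehalogenase that forms a covalent bond with chloroalkane ligands. It is joined through a linker containing a TEV protease site to DCAF1, so the tag can be cleaved off after capture. An SV40 polyadenylation signal lies downstream. The insert was derived from a Mammalian Gene Collection clone and introduced by ligation-independent cloning between retained EcoRI and XbaI sites. Several short annotated fragments (SET1, large T antigen, M13 ori, bom, tnpA) appear to be backbone remnants or partial matches rather than functional elements.

DCAF1 is a WD40-repeat substrate receptor of the CUL4–DDB1 ubiquitin ligase, and the plasmid was deposited with a study on the ligandability of WD40 proteins. The HaloTag fusion is suited to fluorescent labelling, pull-down or cellular proximity-type assays, though the record does not name a specific assay.
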