Features (pLannotate 1.2.2; 20 found; start..end, strand, type, name):
    140..517     +  enhancer       CMV enhancer: human cytomegalovirus immediate early enhancer
    519..718     +  promoter       CMV promoter: human cytomegalovirus (CMV) immediate early promoter
    857..989     +  intron         chimeric intron: chimera between introns from human β-globin and immunoglobulin heavy chain genes
   1033..1051    +  promoter       T7 promoter: promoter for bacteriophage T7 RNA polymerase
   1067..1957    +  CDS            HaloTag®: modified bacterial dehalogenase that forms covalent bonds with chloroalkane derivatives
   1970..1990    +  CDS            TEV site: tobacco etch virus (TEV) protease recognition and cleavage site
   2015..6535    +  CDS            DCAF1: DCAF1_HUMAN - Also known as KIAA0800, RIP, VPRBP. Experimental evidence at protein level: Swiss-Prot protein existence level 1. (Microbial infection) In case of infection by HIV-2 virus, it is recruited by HIV-2 Vpx in order to hijack the CUL4A-RBX1-DDB1- DCAF1/VPRBP function leading to enhanced efficiency of macrophage infection and promotion of the replication of cognate primate lentiviruses in cells of monocyte/macrophage lineage. From Homo sapiens (Human).
   6584..6609    +  CDS            SET1 (fragment): solubility-enhancement tag derived from T7 phage gene 10B
   6653..6774    -  polyA_signal   SV40 poly(A) signal: SV40 polyadenylation signal
   6797..6865    -  CDS            large T antigen (fragment): large T antigen from SV40 (simian virus 40)
   6870..6902    +  rep_origin     M13 ori (fragment): M13 bacteriophage origin of replication; arrow indicates direction of (+) strand synthesis
   6903..6954    -  misc_feature   bom (fragment): basis of mobility region from pBR322
   7019..7376    +  promoter       SV40 promoter: SV40 enhancer and early promoter
   7427..8218    +  CDS            neo: KKA2_KLEPN - Also known as kan, nptII. Experimental evidence at protein level: Swiss-Prot protein existence level 1. Resistance to kanamycin, neomycin, paromomycin, ribostamycin, butirosin and gentamicin B. From Klebsiella pneumoniae.
   8285..8333    +  polyA_signal   poly(A) signal: synthetic polyadenylation signal
   8354..8446    -  CDS            tnpA (fragment): TN5P_ECOLX - Also known as tnp. Experimental evidence at protein level: Swiss-Prot protein existence level 1. Mediates transposition of transposon Tn5 by a 'cut and paste' mechanism. First, the monomeric transposase binds the 19 bp inverted DNA repeats flanking the transposon. Then, dimerization of the DNA- bound transposase creates a synaptic DNA complex. After nicking of the first DNA strand, excision of the transposon proceeds through a series of intermediates. The transposase then mediates the insertion of the transposon at a new site by strand transfer. The activity of the wild- type tran
   8489..8593    +  promoter       AmpR promoter: bla
   8594..9454    +  CDS            AmpR: β-lactamase; bla; confers resistance to ampicillin, carbenicillin, and related antibiotics
   9612..10200   -  rep_origin     ori: high-copy-number ColE1/pMB1/pBR322/pUC origin of replication
  10316..10599   +  misc_feature   cer region: ColE1-derived recombination site that helps to maintain plasmids as monomers
>Addgene plasmid #210972 | pHTN-HaloTag_DCAF1:1-1507 | addgene full sequence | sequence record 423313 | Addgene NGS Result
TCAATATTGGCCATTAGCCATATTATTCATTGGTTATATAGCATAAATCAATATTGGCTATTGGCCATTG
CATACGTTGTATCTATATCATAATATGTACATTTATATTGGCTCATGTCCAATATGACCGCCATGTTGGC
ATTGATTATTGACTAGTTATTAATAGTAATCAATTACGGGGTCATTAGTTCATAGCCCATATATGGAGTT
CCGCGTTACATAACTTACGGTAAATGGCCCGCCTGGCTGACCGCCCAACGACCCCCGCCCATTGACGTCA
ATAATGACGTATGTTCCCATAGTAACGCCAATAGGGACTTTCCATTGACGTCAATGGGTGGAGTATTTAC
GGTAAACTGCCCACTTGGCAGTACATCAAGTGTATCATATGCCAAGTCCGCCCCCTATTGACGTCAATGA
CGGTAAATGGCCCGCCTGGCATTATGCCCAGTACATGACCTTACGGGACTTTCCTACTTGGCAGTACATC
TACGTATTAGTCATCGCTATTACCATGGTGATGCGGTTTTGGCAGTACACCAATGGGCGTGGATAGCGGT
TTGACTCACGGGGATTTCCAAGTCTCCACCCCATTGACGTCAATGGGAGTTTGTTTTGGCACCAAAATCA
ACGGGACTTTCCAAAATGTCGTAATAACCCCGCCCCGTTGACGCAAATGGGCGGTAGGCGTGTACGGTGG
GAGGTCTATATAAGCAGAGCTGGTTTAGTGAACCGTCAGATCACTAGAAGCTTTATTGCGGTAGTTTATC
ACAGTTAAATTGCTAACGCAGTCAGTGCTTCTGACACAACAGTCTCGAACTTAAGCTGCAGAAGTTGGTC
GTGAGGCACTGGGCAGGTAAGTATCAAGGTTACAAGACAGGTTTAAGGAGACCAATAGAAACTGGGCTTG
TCGAGACAGAGAAGACTCTTGCGTTTCTGATAGGCACCTATTGGTCTTACTGACATCCACTTTGCCTTTC
TCTCCACAGGTGTCCACTCCCAGTTCAATTACAGCTCTTAAGGCTAGAGTATTAATACGACTCACTATAG
GGCTAGCAAAGCCACCATGGCAGAAATCGGTACTGGCTTTCCATTCGACCCCCATTATGTGGAAGTCCTG
GGCGAGCGCATGCACTACGTCGATGTTGGTCCGCGCGATGGCACCCCTGTGCTGTTCCTGCACGGTAACC
CGACCTCCTCCTACGTGTGGCGCAACATCATCCCGCATGTTGCACCGACCCATCGCTGCATTGCTCCAGA
CCTGATCGGTATGGGCAAATCCGACAAACCAGACCTGGGTTATTTCTTCGACGACCACGTCCGCTTCATG
GATGCCTTCATCGAAGCCCTGGGTCTGGAAGAGGTCGTCCTGGTCATTCACGACTGGGGCTCCGCTCTGG
GTTTCCACTGGGCCAAGCGCAATCCAGAGCGCGTCAAAGGTATTGCATTTATGGAGTTCATCCGCCCTAT
CCCGACCTGGGACGAATGGCCAGAATTTGCCCGCGAGACCTTCCAGGCCTTCCGCACCACCGACGTCGGC
CGCAAGCTGATCATCGATCAGAACGTTTTTATCGAGGGTACGCTGCCGATGGGTGTCGTCCGCCCGCTGA
CTGAAGTCGAGATGGACCATTACCGCGAGCCGTTCCTGAATCCTGTTGACCGCGAGCCACTGTGGCGCTT
CCCAAACGAGCTGCCAATCGCCGGTGAGCCAGCGAACATCGTCGCGCTGGTCGAAGAATACATGGACTGG
CTGCACCAGTCCCCTGTCCCGAAGCTGCTGTTCTGGGGCACCCCAGGCGTTCTGATCCCACCGGCCGAAG
CCGCTCGCCTGGCCAAAAGCCTGCCTAACTGCAAGGCTGTGGACATCGGCCCGGGTCTGAATCTGCTGCA
AGAAGACAACCCGGACCTGATCGGCAGCGAGATCGCGCGCTGGCTGTCGACGCTCGAGATTTCCGGCGAG
CCAACCACTGAGGATCTGTACTTTCAGAGCGATAACGCGATCGCTTCCGAATTCATGACTACAGTAGTGG
TACATGTGGACTCCAAAGCTGAGCTCACTACCCTGCTGGAGCAGTGGGAAAAGGAACATGGCAGTGGGCA
GGACATGGTACCTATCCTTACCAGGATGTCTCAATTGATTGAAAAAGAAACTGAAGAGTATCGTAAAGGG
GATCCAGACCCATTTGATGATCGACATCCTGGTCGAGCTGATCCAGAGTGTATGCTGGGCCACTTGCTGA
GAATACTCTTCAAGAATGATGATTTCATGAATGCACTGGTGAATGCATATGTGATGACAAGCCGAGAGCC
CCCTTTAAACACTGCAGCTTGCAGACTCCTATTAGACATCATGCCAGGGCTGGAAACTGCTGTCGTCTTT
CAAGAAAAGGAGGGAATTGTCGAGAATCTTTTCAAATGGGCCCGAGAGGCCGATCAACCATTGAGGACAT
ATTCTACTGGACTGTTAGGAGGTGCTATGGAAAATCAAGACATTGCTGCCAACTATAGAGATGAAAATTC
ACAGCTGGTGGCAATAGTGCTTCGAAGACTGAGGGAGCTACAGCTACAGGAAGTGGCTTTGCGGCAGGAA
AACAAGCGTCCCAGTCCACGGAAGCTCTCTTCTGAACCCCTTTTGCCTCTGGATGAGGAGGCTGTGGATA
TGGACTATGGTGACATGGCTGTAGATGTAGTGGATGGAGACCAAGAGGAAGCTTCTGGAGACATGGAGAT
CTCCTTTCATCTTGATTCAGGCCACAAGACTAGTAGCAGAGTGAACTCAACAACCAAACCTGAGGATGGA
GGATTAAAGAAAAACAAGTCAGCAAAACAGGGTGACAGAGAGAACTTTAGGAAAGCCAAGCAAAAGTTGG
GTTTCTCATCTTCTGATCCAGATCGCATGTTTGTTGAGCTGTCTAATAGCAGTTGGTCAGAAATGTCTCC
CTGGGTGATTGGCACCAATTATACCCTTTATCCTATGACTCCTGCTATCGAGCAGCGACTCATTCTCCAA
TATTTGACCCCTCTAGGAGAATATCAGGAGCTACTTCCCATATTCATGCAACTTGGATCACGGGAGCTGA
TGATGTTCTATATTGACCTGAAGCAAACTAATGATGTCCTGCTTACATTTGAGGCACTAAAGCACCTAGC
ATCTCTCCTGCTCCATAACAAATTTGCCACAGAATTTGTTGCGCATGGTGGAGTACAGAAATTACTGGAA
ATACCTCGTCCTTCTATGGCTGCAACCGGTGTGTCTATGTGTTTGTATTACCTATCCTACAATCAGGATG
CCATGGAAAGAGTTTGCATGCATCCCCACAATGTTCTGTCTGATGTGGTGAACTATACCCTGTGGTTAAT
GGAGTGTTCTCATGCTTCAGGATGCTGCCATGCTACCATGTTTTTTTCAATTTGCTTCTCATTTCGGGCC
GTCTTGGAGCTCTTTGACCGCTATGATGGTCTTCGTCGTCTGGTGAACTTGATCAGTACTTTGGAGATTC
TAAATTTGGAAGATCAGGGTGCACTTCTGAGTGATGATGAAATATTTGCTAGCCGCCAAACTGGGAAACA
TACCTGCATGGCCTTGCGCAAATACTTTGAGGCTCACCTGGCCATTAAATTGGAACAAGTGAAGCAGTCA
CTTCAGAGGACTGAGGGTGGCATTCTTGTCCACCCACAACCCCCGTACAAGGCATGCTCATATACTCATG
AACAGATTGTGGAAATGATGGAATTTTTGATAGAATATGGCCCAGCGCAGCTATATTGGGAACCAGCTGA
AGTTTTCCTCAAACTTTCTTGTGTGCAACTCTTGTTGCAGCTTATTTCTATTGCCTGCAATTGGAAGACC
TATTATGCAAGGAATGACACTGTGCGCTTTGCTTTGGATGTCCTGGCTATTCTTACTGTGGTGCCAAAAA
TCCAGCTCCAGTTGGCAGAATCAGTGGACGTGTTGGATGAGGCTGGATCTACAGTCTCTACTGTAGGTAT
CAGCATTATTTTGGGAGTGGCTGAGGGTGAGTTCTTCATCCATGATGCTGAAATTCAGAAGTCAGCACTT
CAGATTATCATCAATTGTGTGTGTGGCCCAGATAACCGAATATCCAGTATTGGTAAATTTATCTCTGGTA
CTCCTCGGAGAAAGCTGCCTCAGAACCCTAAAAGCAGTGAGCACACCCTGGCCAAGATGTGGAATGTGGT
TCAGTCCAACAACGGCATCAAGGTGCTCCTGTCCTTACTGTCCATTAAGATGCCCATCACAGATGCAGAC
CAAATCCGGGCCCTGGCCTGCAAAGCCCTAGTGGGCCTGTCTCGCAGTAGCACTGTCCGGCAGATCATCA
GTAAACTGCCCCTTTTCAGCAGCTGCCAGATCCAGCAGCTGATGAAGGAGCCTGTGCTGCAGGACAAGCG
CAGTGACCATGTCAAGTTCTGCAAGTATGCTGCTGAACTCATTGAACGGGTGTCAGGAAAACCACTTCTC
ATTGGCACTGATGTTTCCCTAGCACGACTGCAGAAAGCAGATGTTGTTGCCCAGTCAAGGATCTCCTTCC
CTGAGAAAGAGCTGCTTTTGTTGATACGAAACCATCTTATTTCTAAAGGGCTTGGAGAAACAGCAACCGT
GCTGACAAAAGAGGCTGACCTGCCCATGACTGCTGCCTCCCATTCTTCTGCCTTTACCCCAGTCACTGCT
GCTGCTTCTCCTGTCTCTCTACCCCGAACCCCTCGTATCGCTAATGGCATTGCAACTCGTCTGGGCAGCC
ATGCTGCTGTGGGTGCCTCTGCGCCTTCTGCCCCTACTGCTCATCCTCAGCCACGGCCCCCCCAGGGTCC
GCTAGCTCTGCCCGGCCCATCTTATGCAGGCAACTCCCCTTTGATTGGTAGAATCAGTTTTATCAGAGAG
AGGCCATCACCCTGCAATGGCAGGAAAATCAGAGTGTTGCGGCAGAAGTCGGACCATGGTGCCTACAGCC
AAAGCCCAGCCATAAAAAAACAGCTGGACAGACATCTTCCTTCCCCACCTACGCTGGACAGTATAATCAC
AGAGTATCTTAGAGAACAACATGCTCGCTGCAAGAATCCAGTTGCCACCTGCCCACCTTTCTCCCTCTTT
ACTCCTCACCAATGTCCTGAGCCAAAACAGAGGCGGCAAGCGCCAATAAACTTTACGTCAAGGCTAAACC
GCAGGGCATCATTTCCAAAGTATGGAGGGGTGGATGGCGGATGCTTTGATAGGCACCTTATCTTTAGCAG
ATTCCGTCCTATTTCAGTGTTCCGGGAAGCCAATGAAGATGAGAGTGGCTTCACCTGCTGTGCATTCTCA
GCACGGGAGCGGTTCCTGATGCTTGGCACCTGCACAGGGCAGCTGAAGCTCTATAATGTGTTTAGTGGAC
AGGAGGAGGCCAGCTATAACTGTCACAACTCAGCCATCACACATCTTGAACCTTCCAGGGATGGGTCCTT
GCTGCTGACATCTGCTACTTGGAGCCAGCCTTTGTCTGCACTTTGGGGAATGAAGTCAGTATTTGATATG
AAGCATTCCTTCACAGAAGATCACTATGTTGAGTTCAGTAAGCACTCCCAGGATCGGGTCATCGGCACAA
AAGGAGACATTGCCCACATTTATGATATTCAGACTGGCAACAAGCTGTTGACTCTGTTTAACCCAGATCT
TGCCAACAACTACAAGAGGAACTGTGCCACCTTTAATCCTACAGATGATCTTGTCTTAAATGATGGCGTC
CTCTGGGATGTCCGCTCTGCACAGGCCATCCACAAGTTTGACAAGTTCAATATGAACATCAGTGGTGTTT
TCCATCCAAATGGACTGGAGGTGATCATTAATACTGAGATTTGGGACCTTCGAACTTTTCATCTTTTGCA
TACTGTTCCCGCTCTGGATCAGTGTCGCGTGGTGTTCAATCACACGGGAACAGTGATGTATGGAGCTATG
TTGCAGGCAGATGATGAAGATGACTTAATGGAAGAGAGGATGAAAAGCCCCTTTGGGTCATCCTTCCGAA
CATTTAATGCAACTGACTACAAACCTATAGCAACCATTGATGTGAAACGGAACATCTTTGACCTGTGTAC
AGACACCAAAGACTGCTATCTTGCTGTCATTGAGAATCAAGGCAGCATGGATGCCCTGAACATGGACACA
GTATGCAGGCTGTATGAAGTGGGCAGGCAGCGTCTGGCAGAGGATGAGGATGAAGAGGAGGACCAGGAAG
AGGAAGAACAGGAGGAAGAAGATGATGATGAAGATGATGATGACACCGATGATTTAGATGAGCTTGACAC
TGACCAGTTGCTGGAGGCGGAGTTGGAGGAGGACGACAATAATGAGAACGCAGGGGAAGATGGGGACAAT
GACTTCTCTCCCTCTGATGAGGAGCTAGCAAACCTTCTAGAGGAGGGAGAGGACGGGGAGGATGAAGACT
CTGATGCAGATGAGGAGGTGGAACTGATCCTGGGGGACACTGACAGCTCTGACAACTCTGATTTGGAAGA
TGACATCATCTTATCTCTGAATGAGTGATGATCTAGATTTGGGCCCAATTCCTGCAGGATTTTGCGGCCG
CTTGCTGAGTTGGCTGCTGCCACCGCTGAGCAATAACTAGCATAACCCCTTGGCCGCTTCGAGCAGACAT
GATAAGATACATTGATGAGTTTGGACAAACCACAACTAGAATGCAGTGAAAAAAATGCTTTATTTGTGAA
ATTTGTGATGCTATTGCTTTATTTGTAACCATTATAAGCTGCAATAAACAAGTTAACAACAACAATTGCA
TTCATTTTATGTTTCAGGTTCAGGGGGAGATGTGGGAGGTTTTTTTAAGCAAGTAAAACCTCTACAAATG
TGGTAAAATCGAATTTTAACAAAATATTAACGCTTACAATTTCCTGATGCGGTATTTTCTCCTTACGCAT
CTGTGCGGTATTTCACACCGCATACGCGGATCTGCGCAGCACCATGGCCTGAAATAACCTCTGAAAGAGG
AACTTGGTTAGGTACCTTCTGAGGCGGAAAGAACCAGCTGTGGAATGTGTGTCAGTTAGGGTGTGGAAAG
TCCCCAGGCTCCCCAGCAGGCAGAAGTATGCAAAGCATGCATCTCAATTAGTCAGCAACCAGGTGTGGAA
AGTCCCCAGGCTCCCCAGCAGGCAGAAGTATGCAAAGCATGCATCTCAATTAGTCAGCAACCATAGTCCC
GCCCCTAACTCCGCCCATCCCGCCCCTAACTCCGCCCAGTTCCGCCCATTCTCCGCCCCATGGCTGACTA
ATTTTTTTTATTTATGCAGAGGCCGAGGCCGCCTCGGCCTCTGAGCTATTCCAGAAGTAGTGAGGAGGCT
TTTTTGGAGGCCTAGGCTTTTGCAAAAAGCTTGATTCTTCTGACACAACAGTCTCGAACTTAAGGCTAGA
GCCACCATGATTGAACAAGATGGATTGCACGCAGGTTCTCCGGCCGCTTGGGTGGAGAGGCTATTCGGCT
ATGACTGGGCACAACAGACAATCGGCTGCTCTGATGCCGCCGTGTTCCGGCTGTCAGCGCAGGGGCGCCC
GGTTCTTTTTGTCAAGACCGACCTGTCCGGTGCCCTGAATGAACTGCAGGACGAGGCAGCGCGGCTATCG
TGGCTGGCCACGACGGGCGTTCCTTGCGCAGCTGTGCTCGACGTTGTCACTGAAGCGGGAAGGGACTGGC
TGCTATTGGGCGAAGTGCCGGGGCAGGATCTCCTGTCATCTCACCTTGCTCCTGCCGAGAAAGTATCCAT
CATGGCTGATGCAATGCGGCGGCTGCATACGCTTGATCCGGCTACCTGCCCATTCGACCACCAAGCGAAA
CATCGCATCGAGCGAGCACGTACTCGGATGGAAGCCGGTCTTGTCGATCAGGATGATCTGGACGAAGAGC
ATCAGGGGCTCGCGCCAGCCGAACTGTTCGCCAGGCTCAAGGCGCGCATGCCCGACGGCGAGGATCTCGT
CGTGACCCATGGCGATGCCTGCTTGCCGAATATCATGGTGGAAAATGGCCGCTTTTCTGGATTCATCGAC
TGTGGCCGGCTGGGTGTGGCGGACCGCTATCAGGACATAGCGTTGGCTACCCGTGATATTGCTGAAGAGC
TTGGCGGCGAATGGGCTGACCGCTTCCTCGTGCTTTACGGTATCGCCGCTCCCGATTCGCAGCGCATCGC
CTTCTATCGCCTTCTTGACGAGTTCTTCTGAGCGGGACTCTGGGGTTCGAAATGACCGACCAAGCGACGC
CCAACCTGCCATCACGATGGCCGCAATAAAATATCTTTATTTTCATTACATCTGTGTGTTGGTTTTTTGT
GTGAATCGATAGCGATAAGGATCCTCTTTGCGCTTGCGTTTTCCCTTGTCCAGATAGCCCAGTAGCTGAC
ATTCATCCGGGGTCAGCACCGTTTCTGCGGACTGGCTTTCTACGTAATGGTTTCTTAGACGTCAGGTGGC
ACTTTTCGGGGAAATGTGCGCGGAACCCCTATTTGTTTATTTTTCTAAATACATTCAAATATGTATCCGC
TCATGAGACAATAACCCTGATAAATGCTTCAATAATATTGAAAAAGGAAGAGTATGAGTATTCAACATTT
CCGTGTCGCCCTTATTCCCTTTTTTGCGGCATTTTGCCTTCCTGTTTTTGCTCACCCAGAAACGCTGGTG
AAAGTAAAAGATGCTGAAGATCAGTTGGGTGCACGAGTGGGTTACATCGAACTGGATCTCAACAGCGGTA
AGATCCTTGAGAGTTTTCGCCCCGAAGAACGTTTTCCAATGATGAGCACTTTCAAAGTTCTGCTATGTGG
CGCGGTATTATCCCGTATTGACGCCGGGCAAGAGCAACTCGGTCGCCGCATACACTATTCTCAGAATGAC
TTGGTTGAGTACTCACCAGTCACAGAAAAGCATCTTACGGATGGCATGACAGTAAGAGAATTATGCAGTG
CTGCCATAACCATGAGTGATAACACTGCGGCCAACTTACTTCTGACAACTATCGGAGGACCGAAGGAGCT
AACCGCTTTTTTGCACAACATGGGGGATCATGTAACTCGCCTTGATCGTTGGGAACCGGAGCTGAATGAA
GCCATACCAAACGACGAGCGTGACACCACGATGCCTGTAGCAATGGCAACAACGTTGCGCAAACTATTAA
CTGGCGAACTACTTACTCTAGCTTCCCGGCAACAATTAATAGACTGGATGGAGGCGGATAAAGTTGCAGG
ACCACTTCTGCGCTCGGCCCTTCCGGCTGGCTGGTTTATTGCTGATAAATCTGGAGCCGGTGAGCGTGGG
TCTCGCGGTATCATTGCAGCACTGGGGCCAGATGGTAAGCCCTCCCGTATCGTAGTTATCTACACGACGG
GGAGTCAGGCAACTATGGATGAACGAAATAGACAGATCGCTGAGATAGGTGCCTCACTGATTAAGCATTG
GTAATTCGAAATGACCGACCAAGCGACGCCCAACCGGTATCAGCTCACTCAAAGGCGGTAATACGGTTAT
CCACAGAATCAGGGGATAACGCAGGAAAGAACATGTGAGCAAAAGGCCAGCAAAAGGCCAGGAACCGTAA
AAAGGCCGCGTTGCTGGCGTTTTTCCATAGGCTCCGCCCCCCTGACGAGCATCACAAAAATCGACGCTCA
AGTCAGAGGTGGCGAAACCCGACAGGACTATAAAGATACCAGGCGTTTCCCCCTGGAAGCTCCCTCGTGC
GCTCTCCTGTTCCGACCCTGCCGCTTACCGGATACCTGTCCGCCTTTCTCCCTTCGGGAAGCGTGGCGCT
TTCTCATAGCTCACGCTGTAGGTATCTCAGTTCGGTGTAGGTCGTTCGCTCCAAGCTGGGCTGTGTGCAC
GAACCCCCCGTTCAGCCCGACCGCTGCGCCTTATCCGGTAACTATCGTCTTGAGTCCAACCCGGTAAGAC
ACGACTTATCGCCACTGGCAGCAGCCACTGGTAACAGGATTAGCAGAGCGAGGTATGTAGGCGGTGCTAC
AGAGTTCTTGAAGTGGTGGCCTAACTACGGCTACACTAGAAGGACAGTATTTGGTATCTGCGCTCTGCTG
AAGCCAGTTACCTTCGGAAAAAGAGTTGGTAGCTCTTGATCCGGCAAACAAACCACCGCTGGTAGCGGTG
GTTTTTTTGTTTGCAAGCAGCAGATTACGCGCAGAAAAAAAGGATTTCAAGAAGATCCTTTGATCTTTTC
TACGGGGTCTGACGCTCAGTGGAACGAAAACTCACGTTAAGGGATTTTGGTCATGAGATTATCAAAAAGG
ATCTTCACCTAGATCCTTTTATAGTCCGGAAATACAGGAACGCACGCTGGATGGCCCTTCGCTGGGATGG
TGAAACCATGAAAAATGGCAGCTTCAGTGGATTAAGTGGGGGTAATGTGGCCTGTACCCTCTGGTTGCAT
AGGTATTCATACGGTTAAAATTTATCAGGCGCGATTGCGGCAGTTTTTCGGGTGGTTTGTTGCCATTTTT
ACCTGTCTGCTGCCGTGATCGCGCTGAACGCGTTTTAGCGGTGCGTACAATTAAGGGATTATGGTAAATC
CACTTACTGTCTGCCCTCGTAGCCATCGAGATAAACCGCAGTACTCCGGCCACGATGCGTCCGGCGTAGA
GGATCGAGATCT
