>Addgene plasmid #210972 | pHTN-HaloTag_DCAF1:1-1507 | depositor partial sequence | sequence record 411424 | Insert sequence
ATGACTACAGTAGTGGTACATGTGGACTCCAAAGCTGAGCTCACTACCCTGCTGGAGCAGTGGGAAAAGG
AACATGGCAGTGGGCAGGACATGGTACCTATCCTTACCAGGATGTCTCAATTGATTGAAAAAGAAACTGA
AGAGTATCGTAAAGGGGATCCAGACCCATTTGATGATCGACATCCTGGTCGAGCTGATCCAGAGTGTATG
CTGGGCCACTTGCTGAGAATACTCTTCAAGAATGATGATTTCATGAATGCACTGGTGAATGCATATGTGA
TGACAAGCCGAGAGCCCCCTTTAAACACTGCAGCTTGCAGACTCCTATTAGACATCATGCCAGGGCTGGA
AACTGCTGTCGTCTTTCAAGAAAAGGAGGGAATTGTCGAGAATCTTTTCAAATGGGCCCGAGAGGCCGAT
CAACCATTGAGGACATATTCTACTGGACTGTTAGGAGGTGCTATGGAAAATCAAGACATTGCTGCCAACT
ATAGAGATGAAAATTCACAGCTGGTGGCAATAGTGCTTCGAAGACTGAGGGAGCTACAGCTACAGGAAGT
GGCTTTGCGGCAGGAAAACAAGCGTCCCAGTCCACGGAAGCTCTCTTCTGAACCCCTTTTGCCTCTGGAT
GAGGAGGCTGTGGATATGGACTATGGTGACATGGCTGTAGATGTAGTGGATGGAGACCAAGAGGAAGCTT
CTGGAGACATGGAGATCTCCTTTCATCTTGATTCAGGCCACAAGACTAGTAGCAGAGTGAACTCAACAAC
CAAACCTGAGGATGGAGGATTAAAGAAAAACAAGTCAGCAAAACAGGGTGACAGAGAGAACTTTAGGAAA
GCCAAGCAAAAGTTGGGTTTCTCATCTTCTGATCCAGATCGCATGTTTGTTGAGCTGTCTAATAGCAGTT
GGTCAGAAATGTCTCCCTGGGTGATTGGCACCAATTATACCCTTTATCCTATGACTCCTGCTATCGAGCA
GCGACTCATTCTCCAATATTTGACCCCTCTAGGAGAATATCAGGAGCTACTTCCCATATTCATGCAACTT
GGATCACGGGAGCTGATGATGTTCTATATTGACCTGAAGCAAACTAATGATGTCCTGCTTACATTTGAGG
CACTAAAGCACCTAGCATCTCTCCTGCTCCATAACAAATTTGCCACAGAATTTGTTGCGCATGGTGGAGT
ACAGAAATTACTGGAAATACCTCGTCCTTCTATGGCTGCAACCGGTGTGTCTATGTGTTTGTATTACCTA
TCCTACAATCAGGATGCCATGGAAAGAGTTTGCATGCATCCCCACAATGTTCTGTCTGATGTGGTGAACT
ATACCCTGTGGTTAATGGAGTGTTCTCATGCTTCAGGATGCTGCCATGCTACCATGTTTTTTTCAATTTG
CTTCTCATTTCGGGCCGTCTTGGAGCTCTTTGACCGCTATGATGGTCTTCGTCGTCTGGTGAACTTGATC
AGTACTTTGGAGATTCTAAATTTGGAAGATCAGGGTGCACTTCTGAGTGATGATGAAATATTTGCTAGCC
GCCAAACTGGGAAACATACCTGCATGGCCTTGCGCAAATACTTTGAGGCTCACCTGGCCATTAAATTGGA
ACAAGTGAAGCAGTCACTTCAGAGGACTGAGGGTGGCATTCTTGTCCACCCACAACCCCCGTACAAGGCA
TGCTCATATACTCATGAACAGATTGTGGAAATGATGGAATTTTTGATAGAATATGGCCCAGCGCAGCTAT
ATTGGGAACCAGCTGAAGTTTTCCTCAAACTTTCTTGTGTGCAACTCTTGTTGCAGCTTATTTCTATTGC
CTGCAATTGGAAGACCTATTATGCAAGGAATGACACTGTGCGCTTTGCTTTGGATGTCCTGGCTATTCTT
ACTGTGGTGCCAAAAATCCAGCTCCAGTTGGCAGAATCAGTGGACGTGTTGGATGAGGCTGGATCTACAG
TCTCTACTGTAGGTATCAGCATTATTTTGGGAGTGGCTGAGGGTGAGTTCTTCATCCATGATGCTGAAAT
TCAGAAGTCAGCACTTCAGATTATCATCAATTGTGTGTGTGGCCCAGATAACCGAATATCCAGTATTGGT
AAATTTATCTCTGGTACTCCTCGGAGAAAGCTGCCTCAGAACCCTAAAAGCAGTGAGCACACCCTGGCCA
AGATGTGGAATGTGGTTCAGTCCAACAACGGCATCAAGGTGCTCCTGTCCTTACTGTCCATTAAGATGCC
CATCACAGATGCAGACCAAATCCGGGCCCTGGCCTGCAAAGCCCTAGTGGGCCTGTCTCGCAGTAGCACT
GTCCGGCAGATCATCAGTAAACTGCCCCTTTTCAGCAGCTGCCAGATCCAGCAGCTGATGAAGGAGCCTG
TGCTGCAGGACAAGCGCAGTGACCATGTCAAGTTCTGCAAGTATGCTGCTGAACTCATTGAACGGGTGTC
AGGAAAACCACTTCTCATTGGCACTGATGTTTCCCTAGCACGACTGCAGAAAGCAGATGTTGTTGCCCAG
TCAAGGATCTCCTTCCCTGAGAAAGAGCTGCTTTTGTTGATACGAAACCATCTTATTTCTAAAGGGCTTG
GAGAAACAGCAACCGTGCTGACAAAAGAGGCTGACCTGCCCATGACTGCTGCCTCCCATTCTTCTGCCTT
TACCCCAGTCACTGCTGCTGCTTCTCCTGTCTCTCTACCCCGAACCCCTCGTATCGCTAATGGCATTGCA
ACTCGTCTGGGCAGCCATGCTGCTGTGGGTGCCTCTGCGCCTTCTGCCCCTACTGCTCATCCTCAGCCAC
GGCCCCCCCAGGGTCCGCTAGCTCTGCCCGGCCCATCTTATGCAGGCAACTCCCCTTTGATTGGTAGAAT
CAGTTTTATCAGAGAGAGGCCATCACCCTGCAATGGCAGGAAAATCAGAGTGTTGCGGCAGAAGTCGGAC
CATGGTGCCTACAGCCAAAGCCCAGCCATAAAAAAACAGCTGGACAGACATCTTCCTTCCCCACCTACGC
TGGACAGTATAATCACAGAGTATCTTAGAGAACAACATGCTCGCTGCAAGAATCCAGTTGCCACCTGCCC
ACCTTTCTCCCTCTTTACTCCTCACCAATGTCCTGAGCCAAAACAGAGGCGGCAAGCGCCAATAAACTTT
ACGTCAAGGCTAAACCGCAGGGCATCATTTCCAAAGTATGGAGGGGTGGATGGCGGATGCTTTGATAGGC
ACCTTATCTTTAGCAGATTCCGTCCTATTTCAGTGTTCCGGGAAGCCAATGAAGATGAGAGTGGCTTCAC
CTGCTGTGCATTCTCAGCACGGGAGCGGTTCCTGATGCTTGGCACCTGCACAGGGCAGCTGAAGCTCTAT
AATGTGTTTAGTGGACAGGAGGAGGCCAGCTATAACTGTCACAACTCAGCCATCACACATCTTGAACCTT
CCAGGGATGGGTCCTTGCTGCTGACATCTGCTACTTGGAGCCAGCCTTTGTCTGCACTTTGGGGAATGAA
GTCAGTATTTGATATGAAGCATTCCTTCACAGAAGATCACTATGTTGAGTTCAGTAAGCACTCCCAGGAT
CGGGTCATCGGCACAAAAGGAGACATTGCCCACATTTATGATATTCAGACTGGCAACAAGCTGTTGACTC
TGTTTAACCCAGATCTTGCCAACAACTACAAGAGGAACTGTGCCACCTTTAATCCTACAGATGATCTTGT
CTTAAATGATGGCGTCCTCTGGGATGTCCGCTCTGCACAGGCCATCCACAAGTTTGACAAGTTCAATATG
AACATCAGTGGTGTTTTCCATCCAAATGGACTGGAGGTGATCATTAATACTGAGATTTGGGACCTTCGAA
CTTTTCATCTTTTGCATACTGTTCCCGCTCTGGATCAGTGTCGCGTGGTGTTCAATCACACGGGAACAGT
GATGTATGGAGCTATGTTGCAGGCAGATGATGAAGATGACTTAATGGAAGAGAGGATGAAAAGCCCCTTT
GGGTCATCCTTCCGAACATTTAATGCAACTGACTACAAACCTATAGCAACCATTGATGTGAAACGGAACA
TCTTTGACCTGTGTACAGACACCAAAGACTGCTATCTTGCTGTCATTGAGAATCAAGGCAGCATGGATGC
CCTGAACATGGACACAGTATGCAGGCTGTATGAAGTGGGCAGGCAGCGTCTGGCAGAGGATGAGGATGAA
GAGGAGGACCAGGAAGAGGAAGAACAGGAGGAAGAAGATGATGATGAAGATGATGATGACACCGATGATT
TAGATGAGCTTGACACTGACCAGTTGCTGGAGGCGGAGTTGGAGGAGGACGACAATAATGAGAACGCAGG
GGAAGATGGGGACAATGACTTCTCTCCCTCTGATGAGGAGCTAGCAAACCTTCTAGAGGAGGGAGAGGAC
GGGGAGGATGAAGACTCTGATGCAGATGAGGAGGTGGAACTGATCCTGGGGGACACTGACAGCTCTGACA
ACTCTGATTTGGAAGATGACATCATCTTATCTCTGAATGAG
